Addgene plasmid #91298: pHH0103_SH3D21-3/3
Purpose: Protein expression and purification of human SH3 domain construct SH3D21-3/3
Depositing lab: Sachdev Sidhu. Depositing organization: University of Toronto. Publication: Comprehensive Analysis of the Human SH3 Domain Family Reveals a Wide Variety of Non-canonical Specificities. Teyra J, Huang H, Jain S, Guan X, Dong A, Liu Y, Tempel W, Min J, Tong Y, Kim PM, Bader GD, Sidhu SS. Structure. 2017 Oct 3;25(10):1598-1610.e3. doi: 10.1016/j.str.2017.07.017. Epub 2017 Sep 7. PubMed 28890361.
Backbone
  Vector backbone: pHH0103
  Vector type: Bacterial Expression
Growth in bacteria
  Bacterial resistance: Ampicillin, 100 μg/mL
  Growth temperature: 37°C
  Growth strain: DH5alpha
  Copy number: Low Copy
Gene/Insert
  Gene/Insert name: SH3D21-3/3
  Species: H. sapiens (human)
  Insert size (bp): 237
  Entrez Gene: SH3D21 (a.k.a. C1orf113, FLJ22938)
  Cloning method: Restriction Enzyme; 5′ cloning site Sfi1 (unknown if destroyed); 3′ cloning site Not1 (unknown if destroyed)
Terms and licenses: Academic/Nonprofit Terms; Industry Terms: Not Available to Industry
How to cite: pHH0103_SH3D21-3/3 was a gift from Sachdev Sidhu (Addgene plasmid # 91298 ; http://n2t.net/addgene:91298 ; RRID:Addgene_91298)
