[The description below was written by a language model from this plasmid's Addgene catalogue record and pLannotate feature annotations shown in this document.]
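Description:
pHH0103_SH3D21-3/3 is a bacterial expression plasmid (about 6.9 kb) built on the pHH0103 backbone for producing and purifying a single human SH3 domain in E. coli. The insert, listed as 237 bp and cloned between SfiI and NotI sites, encodes the third of three SH3 domains of human SH3D21 (also known as C1orf113). The automated annotation labels this region as a fragment matching the mouse Sh3d21 protein. This most likely reflects homology to the closest database entry, since the catalogue gives the species as human.

Expression is driven by the strong hybrid tac promoter followed by a lac operator. The plasmid also carries lacI under the lacIq promoter, so transcription is repressed until it is relieved with IPTG. The open reading frame begins with a 6xHis tag, followed by Schistosoma japonicum glutathione S-transferase and then the SH3 domain. The resulting His-GST fusion can be purified by either metal-chelate or glutathione affinity, and the GST moiety typically helps solubility. A bacteriophage fd terminator lies just downstream of the insert.

Beyond the terminator are fragments of M13 gene III, and the plasmid also carries an f1 origin. These features suggest the backbone derives from a phagemid display vector, although the record does not say so, and they do not appear to be part of the expressed fusion. The plasmid replicates from a ColE1/pBR322-type origin with the bom region and interrupted rop fragments, and is catalogued as low copy. Selection is by ampicillin resistance (β-lactamase), and only remnants of the tetracycline resistance gene and its promoter remain. The construct belongs to a collection made for a family-wide analysis of human SH3 domain binding specificities.
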