Features (pLannotate 1.2.2; 21 found; start..end, strand, type, name):
     61..138     +  promoter       lacIq promoter: lacI (mutant); In the lacIq allele, a single base change in the promoter boosts expression of the lacI gene about 10-fold.
    139..1221    +  CDS            lacI: lac repressor; lacI; The lac repressor binds to the lac operator to inhibit transcription in E. coli. This inhibition can be relieved by adding lactose or isopropyl-β-D-thiogalactopyranoside (IPTG).
   1234..1255    +  protein_bind   CAP binding site: CAP binding activates transcription in the presence of cAMP. E. coli catabolite activator protein
   1274..1291    +  promoter       tet promoter (fragment): E. coli promoter for tetracycline efflux protein gene
   1464..1492    +  promoter       tac promoter: strong E. coli promoter; hybrid between the trp and lac UV5 promoters
   1500..1516    +  protein_bind   lac operator: The lac repressor binds to the lac operator to inhibit transcription in E. coli. This inhibition can be relieved by adding lactose or isopropyl-β-D-thiogalactopyranoside (IPTG). lac repressor encoded by lacI
   1601..1618    +  CDS            6xHis: 6xHis affinity tag
   1634..2287    +  CDS            GST26_SCHJA: Experimental evidence at protein level: Swiss-Prot protein existence level 1. GST isoenzymes appear to play a central role in the parasite detoxification system. Other functions are also suspected including a role in increasing the solubility of haematin in the parasite gut. From Schistosoma japonicum (Blood fluke).
   2369..2584    +  CDS            Sh3d21 (fragment): SH321_MOUSE - Experimental evidence at protein level: Swiss-Prot protein existence level 1. From Mus musculus (Mouse).
   2600..2647    +  terminator     fd terminator (sequence withheld): central terminator from bacteriophage fd (Otsuka and Kunisawa, 1982)
   2652..2864    +  CDS            M13 gene III (fragment) (sequence partly withheld): pIII; III; minor coat protein
   2879..3349    +  CDS            M13 gene III (fragment) (sequence partly withheld): pIII; III; minor coat protein
   3371..3441    +  CDS            TcR (fragment): tetracycline efflux protein; tet; confers resistance to tetracycline
   3683..4063    -  CDS            YPB1_ECOLX: Protein predicted: Swiss-Prot protein existence level 4. From Escherichia coli.
   4080..4231    +  CDS            rop (fragment): Rop protein, which maintains plasmids at low copy number; rop
   4267..4695    -  rep_origin     f1 ori (sequence partly withheld): f1 bacteriophage origin of replication; arrow indicates direction of (+) strand synthesis
   4704..4743    +  CDS            rop (fragment): Rop protein, which maintains plasmids at low copy number; rop
   4845..4985    +  misc_feature   bom: basis of mobility region from pBR322
   5171..5758    -  rep_origin     ori: high-copy-number ColE1/pMB1/pBR322/pUC origin of replication
   5929..6789    -  CDS            AmpR: β-lactamase; bla; confers resistance to ampicillin, carbenicillin, and related antibiotics
   6790..6894    -  promoter       AmpR promoter: bla
>Addgene plasmid #91298 | pHH0103_SH3D21-3/3 | addgene full sequence | sequence record 191129 | Addgene NGS Result
CATGACATTAACCTATAAAAATAGGCGTATCACGAGGCCCTTTCGTCTTCAAGAATTCCCGACACCATCG
AATGGTGCAAAACCTTTCGCGGTATGGCATGATAGCGCCCGGAAGAGAGTCAATTCAGGGTGGTGAATGT
GAAACCAGTAACGTTATACGATGTCGCAGAGTATGCCGGTGTCTCTTATCAGACCGTTTCCCGCGTGGTG
AACCAGGCCAGCCACGTTTCTGCGAAAACGCGGGAAAAAGTGGAAGCGGCGATGGCGGAGCTGAATTACA
TTCCCAACCGCGTGGCACAACAACTGGCGGGCAAACAGTCGTTGCTGATTGGCGTTGCCACCTCCAGTCT
GGCCCTGCACGCGCCGTCGCAAATTGTCGCGGCGATTAAATCTCGCGCCGATCAACTGGGTGCCAGCGTG
GTGGTGTCGATGGTAGAACGAAGCGGCGTCGAAGCCTGTAAAGCGGCGGTGCACAATCTTCTCGCGCAAC
GCGTCAGTGGGCTGATCATTAACTATCCGCTGGATGACCAGGATGCCATTGCTGTGGAAGCTGCCTGCAC
TAATGTTCCGGCGTTATTTCTTGATGTCTCTGACCAGACACCCATCAACAGTATTATTTTCTCCCATGAA
GACGGTACGCGACTGGGCGTGGAGCATCTGGTCGCATTGGGTCACCAGCAAATCGCGCTGTTAGCGGGCC
CATTAAGTTCTGTCTCGGCGCGTCTGCGTCTGGCTGGCTGGCATAAATATCTCACTCGCAATCAAATTCA
GCCGATAGCGGAACGGGAAGGCGACTGGAGTGCCATGTCCGGTTTTCAACAAACCATGCAAATGCTGAAT
GAGGGCATCGTTCCCACTGCGATGCTGGTTGCCAACGATCAGATGGCGCTGGGCGCAATGCGCGCCATTA
CCGAGTCCGGGCTGCGCGTTGGTGCGGATATCTCGGTAGTGGGATACGACGATACCGAAGACAGCTCATG
TTATATCCCGCCGTTAACCACCATCAAACAGGATTTTCGCCTGCTGGGGCAAACCAGCGTGGACCGCTTG
CTGCAACTCTCTCAGGGCCAGGCGGTGAAGGGCAATCAGCTGTTGCCCGTCTCACTGGTGAAAAGAAAAA
CCACCCTGGCGCCCAATACGCAAACCGCCTCTCCCCGCGCGTTGGCCGATTCATTAATGCAGCTGGCACG
ACAGGTTTCCCGACTGGAAAGCGGGCAGTGAGCGCAACGCAATTAATGTAAGTTAGCTCACTCATTAGGC
ACAATTCTCATGTTTGACAGCTTATCATCGACTGCACGGTGCACCAATGCTTCTGGCGTCAGGCAGCCAT
CGGAAGCTGTGGTATGGCTGTGCAGGTCGTAAATCACTGCATAATTCGTGTCGCTCAAGGCGCACTCCCG
TTCTGGATAATGTTTTTTGCGCCGACATCATAACGGTTCTGGCAAATATTCTGAAATGAGCTGTTGACAA
TTAATCATCGGCTCGTATAATGTGTGGAATTGTGAGCGGATAACAATTTCACACAGGAAACAGCCAGTCC
GTTTAGGTGTTTTCACGAGCACTTCACCAACAAGGACCATAGATTATGAAAATCGAAGAACACCATCACC
ATCACCATTCCAGCGGTAAGCTTATGTCCCCTATACTAGGTTATTGGAAAATTAAGGGCCTTGTGCAACC
CACTCGACTTCTTTTGGAATATCTTGAAGAAAAATATGAAGAGCATTTGTATGAGCGCGATGAAGGTGAT
AAATGGCGAAACAAAAAGTTTGAATTGGGTTTGGAGTTTCCCAATCTTCCTTATTATATTGATGGTGATG
TTAAATTAACACAGTCTATGGCCATCATACGTTATATAGCTGACAAGCACAACATGTTGGGTGGTTGTCC
AAAAGAGCGTGCAGAGATTTCAATGCTTGAAGGAGCGGTTTTGGATATTAGATACGGTGTTTCGAGAATT
GCATATAGTAAAGACTTTGAAACTCTCAAAGTTGATTTTCTTAGCAAGCTACCTGAAATGCTGAAAATGT
TCGAAGATCGTTTATGTCATAAAACATATTTAAATGGTGATCATGTAACCCATCCTGACTTCATGTTGTA
TGACGCTCTTGATGTTGTTTTATACATGGACCCAATGTGCCTGGATGCGTTCCCAAAATTAGTTTGTTTT
AAAAAACGTATTGAAGCTATCCCACAAATTGATAAGTACTTGAAATCCAGCAAGTATATAGCATGGCCTT
TGCAGGGCTGGCAAGCCACGTTTGGTGGTGGCGACCATCCTCCAAAATCGGATCTGGAAGTTCTGTTCCA
GGGGCCCCTGTCCAGCGGTCTGGTTCCGCGTGGTTCCGGTACCGCGGCCCAGCCGGCCGACAGCCCGCCG
GATTATCTGCAAACGGTCTCGCACCCGGAAGTGTATCGTGTTCTGTTCGACTATCAGCCGGAAGCCCCGG
ATGAACTGGCGCTGCGTCGCGGCGATGTGGTTAAAGTTCTGAGCAAAACCACGGAAGACAAAGGTTGGTG
GGAGGGTGAATGCCAGGGCCGTCGCGGTGTCTTTCCGGATAACTTCGTGCTGCCGCCGCCGCCGGCGGCC
GCATA
[142 nt withheld, positions 2596-2737]
C
[98 nt withheld, positions 2739-2836]
AGTTTGTACTGGTGACGAAACTCAGTGTCTAGCTAGAGTGGC
[149 nt withheld, positions 2879-3027]
T
[41 nt withheld, positions 3029-3069]
T
[62 nt withheld, positions 3071-3132]
A
[35 nt withheld, positions 3134-3168]
CCTCCCTCAATCGGTTGAATGTCGCCCTTTTGTCTTTGGCGCTGGTAAACCATATGAA
[86 nt withheld, positions 3227-3312]
T
[54 nt withheld, positions 3314-3367]
CTAGCGCCGCCCTATACCTTGTCTGCCTCCCCGCGTTGCGTCGCGGTGCATGGAGCCGGGCCACCTCGAC
CTGAATGGAAGCCGGCGGCACCTCGCTAACGGATTCACCACTCCAAGAATTGGAGCCAATCAATTCTTGC
GGAGAACTGTGAATGCGCAAACCAACCCTTGGCAGAACATATCCATCGCGTCCGCCATCTCCAGCAGCCG
CACGCGGCGCATCTCGGGCAGCGTTGGGTCCTGGCCACGGGTGCGCATGATCGTGCTCCTGTCGTTGAGG
ACCCGGCTAGGCTGGCGGGGTTGCCTTACTGGTTAGCAGAATGAATCACCGATACGCGAGCGAACGTGAA
GCGACTGCTGCTGCAAAACGTCTGCGACCTGAGCAACAACATGAATGGTCTTCGGTTTCCGTGTTTCGTA
AAGTCTGGAAACGCGGAAGTCAGCGCCCTGCACCATTATGTTCCGGATCTGCATCGCAGGATGCTGCTGG
CTACCCTGTGGAACACCTACATCTGTATTAACGAAGCGCTGGCATTGACCCTGAGTGATTTTTCTCTGGT
CCCGCCGCATCCATACCGCCAGTTGTTTACCCTCACAACGTTCCAGTAACCGGGCATGTTCATCATCAGT
AACCCGTATCGTGAGCATCCTCTCTCGTTTCATCGGTATCATTACCCCCATGAACAGAAATCCCCCTTAC
ACGGAGGCATCAGTGACCAAACAGGAAAAAACCGCCCTTAACATGGCCCGCTTTATCAGAAGCCAGACAT
TAACGCTTCTGGAGAAACTCAACGAGCTGGACGCGGATGAACAGGCAGACATCTGTGAATCGCTTCACGA
CCACGCTGATGAGCTTTACCGCAGGATCCGCGAAATTGTAAGCGTTAATATTTTGTTAAAATTCGCGTTA
AATTTTTGTTAAATCAGCTCATTTTTTAACCAATAGGCCGAAATCGGCAAAATCCCTTATAAATCAAAAG
AATAGACCGAGATAGGGT
[37 nt withheld, positions 4366-4402]
AAAGAACGTGGACTCCAACGTCAAAGG
[49 nt withheld, positions 4430-4478]
T
[91 nt withheld, positions 4480-4570]
G
[124 nt withheld, positions 4572-4695]
CGCGGATCCTGCCTCGCGCGTTTCGGTGATGACGGTGAAAACCTCTGACACATGCAGCTCCCGGAGACGG
TCACAGCTTGTCTGTAAGCGGATGCCGGGAGCAGACAAGCCCGTCAGGGCGCGTCAGCGGGTGTTGGCGG
GTGTCGGGGCGCAGCCATGACCCAGTCACGTAGCGATAGCGGAGTGTATACTGGCTTAACTATGCGGCAT
CAGAGCAGATTGTACTGAGAGTGCACCATATGCGGTGTGAAATACCGCACAGATGCGTAAGGAGAAAATA
CCGCATCAGGCGCTCTTCCGCTTCCTCGCTCACTGACTCGCTGCGCTCGGTCGTTCGGCTGCGGCGAGCG
GTATCAGCTCACTCAAAGGCGGTAATACGGTTATCCACAGAATCAGGGGATAACGCAGGAAAGAACATGT
GAGCAAAAGGCCAGCAAAAGGCCAGGAACCGTAAAAAGGCCGCGTTGCTGGCGTTTTTCCATAGGCTCCG
CCCCCCTGACGAGCATCACAAAAATCGACGCTCAAGTCAGAGGTGGCGAAACCCGACAGGACTATAAAGA
TACCAGGGTTTCCCCCTGGAAGCTCCCTCGTGCGCTCTCCTGTTCCGACCCTGCCGCTTACCGGATACCT
GTCCGCCTTTCTCCCTTCGGGAAGCGTGGCGCTTTCTCATAGCTCACGCTGTAGGTATCTCAGTTCGGTG
TAGGTCGTTCGCTCCAAGCTGGGCTGTGTGCACGAACCCCCCGTTCAGCCCGACCGCTGCGCCTTATCCG
GTAACTATCGTCTTGAGTCCAACCCGGTAAGACACGACTTATCGCCACTGGCAGCAGCCACTGGTAACAG
GATTAGCAGAGCGAGGTATGTAGGCGGTGCTACAGAGTTCTTGAAGTGGTGGCCTAACTACGGCTACACT
AGAAGGACAGTATTTGGTATCTGCGCTCTGCTGAAGCCAGTTACCTTCGGAAAAAGAGTTGGTAGCTCTT
GATCCGGCAAACAAACCACCGCTGGTAGCGGTGGTTTTTTTGTTTGCAAGCAGCAGATTACGCGCAGAAA
AAAAGGATCTCAAGAAGATCCTTTGATCTTTTCTACGGGGTCTGACGCTCAGTGGAACGAAAACTCACGT
TAAGGGATTTTGGTCATGAGATTATCAAAAAGGATCTTCACCTAGATCCTTTTAAATTAAAAATGAAGTT
TTAAATCAATCTAAAGTATATATGAGTAAACTTGGTCTGACAGTTACCAATGCTTAATCAGTGAGGCACC
TATCTCAGCGATCTGTCTATTTCGTTCATCCATAGTTGCCTGACTCCCCGTCGTGTAGATAACTACGATA
CGGGAGGGCTTACCATCTGGCCCCAGTGCTGCAATGATACCGCGAGACCCACGCTCACCGGCTCCAGATT
TATCAGCAATAAACCAGCCAGCCGGAAGGGCCGAGCGCAGAAGTGGTCCTGCAACTTTATCCGCCTCCAT
CCAGTCTATTAATTGTTGCCGGGAAGCTAGAGTAAGTAGTTCGCCAGTTAATAGTTTGCGCAACGTTGTT
GCCATTGCTGCAGGCATCGTGGTGTCACGCTCGTCGTTTGGTATGGCTTCATTCAGCTCCGGTTCCCAAC
GATCAAGGCGAGTTACATGATCCCCCATGTTGTGCAAAAAAGCGGTTAGCTCCTTCGGTCCTCCGATCGT
TGTCAGAAGTAAGTTGGCCGCAGTGTTATCACTCATGGTTATGGCAGCACTGCATAATTCTCTTACTGTC
ATGCCATCCGTAAGATGCTTTTCTGTGACTGGTGAGTACTCAACCAAGTCATTCTGAGAATAGTGTATGC
GGCGACCGAGTTGCTCTTGCCCGGCGTCAACACGGGATAATACCGCGCCACATAGCAGAACTTTAAAAGT
GCTCATCATTGGAAAACGTTCTTCGGGGCGAAAACTCTCAAGGATCTTACCGCTGTTGAGATCCAGTTCG
ATGTAACCCACTCGTGCACCCAACTGATCTTCAGCATCTTTTACTTTCACCAGCGTTTCTGGGTGAGCAA
AAACAGGAAGGCAAAATGCCGCAAAAAAGGGAATAAGGGCGACACGGAAATGTTGAATACTCATACTCTT
CCTTTTTCAATATTATTGAAGCATTTATCAGGGTTATTGTCTCATGAGCGGATACATATTTGAATGTATT
TAGAAAAATAAACAAATAGGGGTTCCGCGCACATTTCCCCGAAAAGTGCCACCTGACGTCTAAGAAACCA
TTATTAT
