>Addgene plasmid #91298 | pHH0103_SH3D21-3/3 | depositor partial sequence | sequence record 175786 | insert sequence
GGCCCAGCCGGCCGACAGCCCGCCGGATTATCTGCAAACGGTCTCGCACCCGGAAGTGTATCGTGTTCTG
TTCGACTATCAGCCGGAAGCCCCGGATGAACTGGCGCTGCGTCGCGGCGATGTGGTTAAAGTTCTGAGCA
AAACCACGGAAGACAAAGGTTGGTGGGAGGGTGAATGCCAGGGCCGTCGCGGTGTCTTTCCGGATAACTT
CGTGCTGCCGCCGCCGCCGGCGGCCGC
